Addgene plasmid #128911: JB82
Purpose: mammalian expression, proximity labelling, mitochondrial relocalisation
Depositing lab: Sean Munro. Depositing organization: MRC Laboratory of Molecular Biology. Publication: In vivo identification of GTPase interactors by mitochondrial relocalization and proximity biotinylation. Gillingham AK, Bertram J, Begum F, Munro S. Elife. 2019 Jul 11;8. pii: 45916. doi: 10.7554/eLife.45916. PubMed 31294692.
Backbone
  Vector backbone: cDNA3.14
  Vector type: Mammalian Expression
Growth in bacteria
  Bacterial resistance: Ampicillin, 100 μg/mL
  Growth temperature: 37°C
  Growth strain: DH5alpha
  Copy number: High Copy
Gene/Insert
  Gene/Insert name: Rab10TN-BirA*-HA-MAO
  Species: H. sapiens (human)
  Entrez Gene: RAB10
  Cloning method: Restriction Enzyme; 5′ cloning site Unknown (unknown if destroyed); 3′ cloning site Unknown (unknown if destroyed)
Terms and licenses: Academic/Nonprofit Terms; Industry Terms: Not Available to Industry
Depositor comments: Please visit https://www.biorxiv.org/content/10.1101/553206v2 for bioRxiv preprint.
How to cite: JB82 was a gift from Sean Munro (Addgene plasmid # 128911 ; http://n2t.net/addgene:128911 ; RRID:Addgene_128911)
