[The description below was written by a language model from this plasmid's Addgene catalogue record and pLannotate feature annotations shown in this document.]
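Description:
JB82 is a mammalian expression plasmid built on a pcDNA3.1-type backbone (recorded as "cDNA3.14") that encodes a chimeric bait protein for the mitochondrial relocalisation and proximity biotinylation approach to finding GTPase interactors. It is propagated in E. coli as a high-copy plasmid through a ColE1/pUC-type origin and selected with ampicillin via the β-lactamase gene. An f1 origin is also present. For mammalian cells, a separate SV40 early promoter drives a neomycin phosphotransferase gene followed by an SV40 polyadenylation signal, which would allow G418 selection of stable transfectants. Small annotated fragments, such as the short HIV-1 LTR, lacI and ble matches, appear to be backbone remnants or incidental hits rather than functional parts.

The payload is expressed from the CMV immediate early enhancer and promoter and terminated by the bovine growth hormone polyadenylation signal, with a T7 promoter just upstream of the coding region. The open reading frame fuses human RAB10 to BirA(R118G), the promiscuous E. coli biotin ligase known as BirA* or BioID, followed by a C-terminal fragment of human monoamine oxidase A. The insert name also indicates an HA epitope tag between BirA* and the MAO segment, although the feature table does not annotate it. "TN" in the name denotes a Rab10 variant, most likely a threonine-to-asparagine substitution of the kind used to hold Rab GTPases in the GDP-bound, inactive form, but the record does not define the mutation.

The MAO segment serves to anchor the fusion on mitochondria, an ectopic location where BirA* biotinylates proteins brought close to the Rab. These can then be captured and identified, and comparing nucleotide-state variants helps to distinguish state-specific partners.
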