Features (pLannotate 1.2.2; 22 found; start..end, strand, type, name):
     28..80      -  misc_feature   bom (fragment): basis of mobility region from pBR322
    235..614     +  enhancer       CMV enhancer: human cytomegalovirus immediate early enhancer
    615..818     +  promoter       CMV promoter: human cytomegalovirus (CMV) immediate early promoter
    814..847     +  LTR            5' LTR (truncated) (fragment): truncated 5' long terminal repeat (LTR) from HIV-1
    863..881     +  promoter       T7 promoter: promoter for bacteriophage T7 RNA polymerase
    913..1506    +  CDS            RAB10: RAB10_HUMAN - Experimental evidence at protein level: Swiss-Prot protein existence level 1. (Microbial infection) Upon Legionella pneumophila infection promotes endoplasmic reticulum recruitment and bacterial replication. Plays a role in remodeling the Legionella-containing vacuole (LCV) into an endoplasmic reticulum-like vacuole. From Homo sapiens (Human).
   1543..2502    +  CDS            BirA(R118G): promiscuous R118G mutant of the E. coli biotin protein ligase (Cronan, 2005) also known as BirA* or BioID
   2569..2709    +  CDS            MAOA (fragment): AOFA_HUMAN - Experimental evidence at protein level: Swiss-Prot protein existence level 1. Catalyzes the oxidative deamination of biogenic and xenobiotic amines and has important functions in the metabolism of neuroactive and vasoactive amines in the central nervous system and peripheral tissues. MAOA preferentially oxidizes biogenic amines such as 5-hydroxytryptamine (5-HT), norepinephrine and epinephrine. From Homo sapiens (Human).
   2785..3009    +  polyA_signal   bGH poly(A) signal: bovine growth hormone polyadenylation signal
   3013..3034    +  promoter       SV40 promoter (fragment): SV40 enhancer and early promoter
   3055..3483    +  rep_origin     f1 ori (sequence partly withheld): f1 bacteriophage origin of replication; arrow indicates direction of (+) strand synthesis
   3497..3826    +  promoter       SV40 promoter: SV40 enhancer and early promoter
   3893..4684    +  CDS            neo: KKA2_KLEPN - Also known as kan, nptII. Experimental evidence at protein level: Swiss-Prot protein existence level 1. Resistance to kanamycin, neomycin, paromomycin, ribostamycin, butirosin and gentamicin B. From Klebsiella pneumoniae.
   4708..4866    +  CDS            ble (fragment): BLE_KLEPN - Experimental evidence at protein level: Swiss-Prot protein existence level 1. Binding protein with a strong affinity to the bleomycin family of antibiotics. Binds to CL990; an antimitotic-antibiotic compound. From Klebsiella pneumoniae.
   4861..4982    +  polyA_signal   SV40 poly(A) signal: SV40 polyadenylation signal
   5055..5071    -  protein_bind   lac operator: The lac repressor binds to the lac operator to inhibit transcription in E. coli. This inhibition can be relieved by adding lactose or isopropyl-β-D-thiogalactopyranoside (IPTG). lac repressor encoded by lacI
   5079..5109    -  promoter       lac promoter: promoter for the E. coli lac operon
   5124..5145    -  protein_bind   CAP binding site: CAP binding activates transcription in the presence of cAMP. E. coli catabolite activator protein
   5158..5250    -  CDS            lacI (fragment): lac repressor; lacI; The lac repressor binds to the lac operator to inhibit transcription in E. coli. This inhibition can be relieved by adding lactose or isopropyl-β-D-thiogalactopyranoside (IPTG).
   5433..6021    -  rep_origin     ori: high-copy-number ColE1/pMB1/pBR322/pUC origin of replication
   6192..7052    -  CDS            AmpR: β-lactamase; bla; confers resistance to ampicillin, carbenicillin, and related antibiotics
   7053..7157    -  promoter       AmpR promoter: bla
>Addgene plasmid #128911 | JB82 | addgene full sequence | sequence record 254232 | Addgene NGS Result
GACGGATCGGGAGATCTCCCGATCCCCTATGGTGCACTCTCAGTACAATCTGCTCTGATGCCGCATAGTT
AAGCCAGTATCTGCTCCCTGCTTGTGTGTTGGAGGTCGCTGAGTAGTGCGCGAGCAAAATTTAAGCTACA
ACAAGGCAAGGCTTGACCGACAATTGCATGAAGAATCTGCTTAGGGTTAGGCGTTTTGCGCTGCTTCGCG
ATGTACGGGCCAGATATACGCGTTGACATTGATTATTGACTAGTTATTAATAGTAATCAATTACGGGGTC
ATTAGTTCATAGCCCATATATGGAGTTCCGCGTTACATAACTTACGGTAAATGGCCCGCCTGGCTGACCG
CCCAACGACCCCCGCCCATTGACGTCAATAATGACGTATGTTCCCATAGTAACGCCAATAGGGACTTTCC
ATTGACGTCAATGGGTGGAGTATTTACGGTAAACTGCCCACTTGGCAGTACATCAAGTGTATCATATGCC
AAGTACGCCCCCTATTGACGTCAATGACGGTAAATGGCCCGCCTGGCATTATGCCCAGTACATGACCTTA
TGGGACTTTCCTACTTGGCAGTACATCTACGTATTAGTCATCGCTATTACCATGGTGATGCGGTTTTGGC
AGTACATCAATGGGCGTGGATAGCGGTTTGACTCACGGGGATTTCCAAGTCTCCACCCCATTGACGTCAA
TGGGAGTTTGTTTTGGCACCAAAATCAACGGGACTTTCCAAAATGTCGTAACAACTCCGCCCCATTGACG
CAAATGGGCGGTAGGCGTGTACGGTGGGAGGTCTATATAAGCAGAGCTCTCTGGCTAACTAGAGAACCCA
CTGCTTACTGGCTTATCGAAATTAATACGACTCACTATAGGGAGACCCAAGCTGGCTAGCAAGCTTACCG
GTATGGCGAAGAAGACGTACGACCTGCTTTTCAAGCTGCTCCTGATCGGGGATTCCGGAGTGGGGAAGAA
CTGCGTCCTTTTTCGTTTTTCGGATGATGCCTTCAATACTACCTTTATTTCCACCATAGGAATAGACTTC
AAGATCAAAACAGTTGAATTACAAGGAAAGAAGATCAAGCTACAGATATGGGATACAGCAGGCCAGGAGC
GATTTCACACCATCACAACCTCCTACTACAGAGGCGCAATGGGTATCATGCTAGTATATGACATCACCAA
TGGTAAAAGTTTTGAAAACATCAGCAAATGGCTTAGAAACATAGATGAGCATGCCAATGAAGATGTGGAA
AGAATGTTACTAGGAAACAAGTGTGATATGGACGACAAAAGAGTTGTACCTAAAGGAAAAGGAGAACAGA
TTGCAAGGGAGCATGGTATTAGGTTTTTTGAGACTAGTGCAAAAGCAAATATAAACATCGAAAAGGCGTT
CCTCACGTTAGCTGAAGATATCCTTCGAAAGACCCCTGTAAAAGAGCCCAACAGTGAAAATGTAGATATC
AGCAGTGGAGGAGGCGTGACAGGCTGGAAGAGCAAACCGCGGGAATTCGGAGCCGGAGCTGGTACCATGG
ACAAGGACAACACCGTGCCCCTGAAGCTGATCGCCCTGCTGGCCAACGGCGAGTTCCACTCTGGCGAGCA
GCTGGGAGAGACCCTGGGAATGAGCAGAGCCGCCATCAACAAGCACATCCAGACACTGAGAGACTGGGGA
GTGGACGTGTTCACCGTGCCTGGCAAGGGCTACAGCCTGCCTGAGCCTATCCAGCTGCTGAACGCCAAGC
AGATCCTGGGACAGCTGGATGGCGGAAGCGTGGCCGTGCTGCCTGTGATCGACTCCACCAATCAGTACCT
GCTGGACAGAATCGGAGAGCTGAAGTCCGGCGACGCCTGCATCGCCGAGTACCAGCAGGCTGGCAGAGGA
GGCAGAGGACGGAAGTGGTTCAGCCCATTCGGAGCCAACCTGTACCTGTCCATGTTCTGGAGACTGGAGC
AGGGACCTGCTGCTGCCATCGGACTGAGTCTGGTGATCGGAATCGTGATGGCCGAGGTGCTGAGAAAGCT
GGGAGCCGACAAGGTGAGAGTGAAGTGGCCTAATGACCTGTACCTCCAGGACCGCAAGCTGGCTGGCATC
CTGGTGGAGCTGACAGGCAAGACAGGCGATGCCGCTCAGATCGTGATCGGAGCCGGAATCAACATGGCCA
TGAGAAGAGTGGAGGAGAGCGTGGTGAACCAGGGCTGGATCACCCTGCAGGAGGCTGGCATCAACCTGGA
CCGGAACACCCTGGCCGCCATGCTGATCAGAGAGCTGAGAGCCGCTCTGGAGCTGTTCGAGCAGGAGGGA
CTGGCTCCTTACCTGAGCAGATGGGAGAAGCTGGACAACTTCATCAACAGACCTGTGAAGCTGATCATCG
GCGACAAGGAAATCTTCGGCATCTCCAGAGGAATCGACAAGCAGGGAGCTCTGCTGCTGGAGCAGGACGG
AATCATCAAGCCCTGGATGGGCGGAGAAATCTCCCTGAGAAGCGCAGAGAAGGGATCCGTCGACGGAGCC
GGTGCTGGCGCATACCCCTACGACGTGCCCGACTACGCAGGCTCCGCAGTTCCAGCGGTAGAAATCACCC
ACACCTTCTGGGAAAGGAACCTGCCCTCTGTTTCTGGCCTGCTGAAGATCATTGGATTTTCCACATCAGT
AACTGCCCTGGGGTTTGTGCTGTACAAATACAAGCTCCTGCCACGGTCTTGACCCGGGGATATCCAGCAC
AGTGGCGGCCGCTCGAGTCTAGAGGGCCCGTTTAAACCCGCTGATCAGCCTCGACTGTGCCTTCTAGTTG
CCAGCCATCTGTTGTTTGCCCCTCCCCCGTGCCTTCCTTGACCCTGGAAGGTGCCACTCCCACTGTCCTT
TCCTAATAAAATGAGGAAATTGCATCGCATTGTCTGAGTAGGTGTCATTCTATTCTGGGGGGTGGGGTGG
GGCAGGACAGCAAGGGGGAGGATTGGGAAGACAATAGCAGGCATGCTGGGGATGCGGTGGGCTCTATGGC
TTCTGAGGCGGAAAGAACCAGCTGGGGCTCTAGGGGGTATCCCC
[124 nt withheld, positions 3055-3178]
C
[91 nt withheld, positions 3180-3270]
A
[49 nt withheld, positions 3272-3320]
CCTTTGACGTTGGAGTCCACGTTCTTT
[37 nt withheld, positions 3348-3384]
ACCCTATCTCGGTCTATTCTTTTGATTTATAAGGGATTTTGCCGATTTCGGCCTATTGGTTAAAAAATGA
GCTGATTTAACAAAAATTTAACGCGAATTAATTCTGTGGAATGTGTGTCAGTTAGGGTGTGGAAAGTCCC
CAGGCTCCCCAGCAGGCAGAAGTATGCAAAGCATGCATCTCAATTAGTCAGCAACCAGGTGTGGAAAGTC
CCCAGGCTCCCCAGCAGGCAGAAGTATGCAAAGCATGCATCTCAATTAGTCAGCAACCATAGTCCCGCCC
CTAACTCCGCCCATCCCGCCCCTAACTCCGCCCAGTTCCGCCCATTCTCCGCCCCATGGCTGACTAATTT
TTTTTATTTATGCAGAGGCCGAGGCCGCCTCTGCCTCTGAGCTATTCCAGAAGTAGTGAGGAGGCTTTTT
TGGAGGCCTAGGCTTTTGCAAAAAGCTCCCGGGAGCTTGTATATCCATTTTCGGATCTGATCAAGAGACA
GGATGAGGATCGTTTCGCATGATTGAACAAGATGGATTGCACGCAGGTTCTCCGGCCGCTTGGGTGGAGA
GGCTATTCGGCTATGACTGGGCACAACAGACAATCGGCTGCTCTGATGCCGCCGTGTTCCGGCTGTCAGC
GCAGGGGCGCCCGGTTCTTTTTGTCAAGACCGACCTGTCCGGTGCCCTGAATGAACTGCAGGACGAGGCA
GCGCGGCTATCGTGGCTGGCCACGACGGGCGTTCCTTGCGCAGCTGTGCTCGACGTTGTCACTGAAGCGG
GAAGGGACTGGCTGCTATTGGGCGAAGTGCCGGGGCAGGATCTCCTGTCATCTCACCTTGCTCCTGCCGA
GAAAGTATCCATCATGGCTGATGCAATGCGGCGGCTGCATACGCTTGATCCGGCTACCTGCCCATTCGAC
CACCAAGCGAAACATCGCATCGAGCGAGCACGTACTCGGATGGAAGCCGGTCTTGTCGATCAGGATGATC
TGGACGAAGAGCATCAGGGGCTCGCGCCAGCCGAACTGTTCGCCAGGCTCAAGGCGCGCATGCCCGACGG
CGAGGATCTCGTCGTGACCCATGGCGATGCCTGCTTGCCGAATATCATGGTGGAAAATGGCCGCTTTTCT
GGATTCATCGACTGTGGCCGGCTGGGTGTGGCGGACCGCTATCAGGACATAGCGTTGGCTACCCGTGATA
TTGCTGAAGAGCTTGGCGGCGAATGGGCTGACCGCTTCCTCGTGCTTTACGGTATCGCCGCTCCCGATTC
GCAGCGCATCGCCTTCTATCGCCTTCTTGACGAGTTCTTCTGAGCGGGACTCTGGGGTTCGAAATGACCG
ACCAAGCGACGCCCAACCTGCCATCACGAGATTTCGATTCCACCGCCGCCTTCTATGAAAGGTTGGGCTT
CGGAATCGTTTTCCGGGACGCCGGCTGGATGATCCTCCAGCGCGGGGATCTCATGCTGGAGTTCTTCGCC
CACCCCAACTTGTTTATTGCAGCTTATAATGGTTACAAATAAAGCAATAGCATCACAAATTTCACAAATA
AAGCATTTTTTTCACTGCATTCTAGTTGTGGTTTGTCCAAACTCATCAATGTATCTTATCATGTCTGTAT
ACCGTCGACCTCTAGCTAGAGCTTGGCGTAATCATGGTCATAGCTGTTTCCTGTGTGAAATTGTTATCCG
CTCACAATTCCACACAACATACGAGCCGGAAGCATAAAGTGTAAAGCCTGGGGTGCCTAATGAGTGAGCT
AACTCACATTAATTGCGTTGCGCTCACTGCCCGCTTTCCAGTCGGGAAACCTGTCGTGCCAGCTGCATTA
ATGAATCGGCCAACGCGCGGGGAGAGGCGGTTTGCGTATTGGGCGCTCTTCCGCTTCCTCGCTCACTGAC
TCGCTGCGCTCGGTCGTTCGGCTGCGGCGAGCGGTATCAGCTCACTCAAAGGCGGTAATACGGTTATCCA
CAGAATCAGGGGATAACGCAGGAAAGAACATGTGAGCAAAAGGCCAGCAAAAGGCCAGGAACCGTAAAAA
GGCCGCGTTGCTGGCGTTTTTCCATAGGCTCCGCCCCCCTGACGAGCATCACAAAAATCGACGCTCAAGT
CAGAGGTGGCGAAACCCGACAGGACTATAAAGATACCAGGCGTTTCCCCCTGGAAGCTCCCTCGTGCGCT
CTCCTGTTCCGACCCTGCCGCTTACCGGATACCTGTCCGCCTTTCTCCCTTCGGGAAGCGTGGCGCTTTC
TCATAGCTCACGCTGTAGGTATCTCAGTTCGGTGTAGGTCGTTCGCTCCAAGCTGGGCTGTGTGCACGAA
CCCCCCGTTCAGCCCGACCGCTGCGCCTTATCCGGTAACTATCGTCTTGAGTCCAACCCGGTAAGACACG
ACTTATCGCCACTGGCAGCAGCCACTGGTAACAGGATTAGCAGAGCGAGGTATGTAGGCGGTGCTACAGA
GTTCTTGAAGTGGTGGCCTAACTACGGCTACACTAGAAGAACAGTATTTGGTATCTGCGCTCTGCTGAAG
CCAGTTACCTTCGGAAAAAGAGTTGGTAGCTCTTGATCCGGCAAACAAACCACCGCTGGTAGCGGTGGTT
TTTTTGTTTGCAAGCAGCAGATTACGCGCAGAAAAAAAGGATCTCAAGAAGATCCTTTGATCTTTTCTAC
GGGGTCTGACGCTCAGTGGAACGAAAACTCACGTTAAGGGATTTTGGTCATGAGATTATCAAAAAGGATC
TTCACCTAGATCCTTTTAAATTAAAAATGAAGTTTTAAATCAATCTAAAGTATATATGAGTAAACTTGGT
CTGACAGTTACCAATGCTTAATCAGTGAGGCACCTATCTCAGCGATCTGTCTATTTCGTTCATCCATAGT
TGCCTGACTCCCCGTCGTGTAGATAACTACGATACGGGAGGGCTTACCATCTGGCCCCAGTGCTGCAATG
ATACCGCGAGACCCACGCTCACCGGCTCCAGATTTATCAGCAATAAACCAGCCAGCCGGAAGGGCCGAGC
GCAGAAGTGGTCCTGCAACTTTATCCGCCTCCATCCAGTCTATTAATTGTTGCCGGGAAGCTAGAGTAAG
TAGTTCGCCAGTTAATAGTTTGCGCAACGTTGTTGCCATTGCTACAGGCATCGTGGTGTCACGCTCGTCG
TTTGGTATGGCTTCATTCAGCTCCGGTTCCCAACGATCAAGGCGAGTTACATGATCCCCCATGTTGTGCA
AAAAAGCGGTTAGCTCCTTCGGTCCTCCGATCGTTGTCAGAAGTAAGTTGGCCGCAGTGTTATCACTCAT
GGTTATGGCAGCACTGCATAATTCTCTTACTGTCATGCCATCCGTAAGATGCTTTTCTGTGACTGGTGAG
TACTCAACCAAGTCATTCTGAGAATAGTGTATGCGGCGACCGAGTTGCTCTTGCCCGGCGTCAATACGGG
ATAATACCGCGCCACATAGCAGAACTTTAAAAGTGCTCATCATTGGAAAACGTTCTTCGGGGCGAAAACT
CTCAAGGATCTTACCGCTGTTGAGATCCAGTTCGATGTAACCCACTCGTGCACCCAACTGATCTTCAGCA
TCTTTTACTTTCACCAGCGTTTCTGGGTGAGCAAAAACAGGAAGGCAAAATGCCGCAAAAAAGGGAATAA
GGGCGACACGGAAATGTTGAATACTCATACTCTTCCTTTTTCAATATTATTGAAGCATTTATCAGGGTTA
TTGTCTCATGAGCGGATACATATTTGAATGTATTTAGAAAAATAAACAAATAGGGGTTCCGCGCACATTT
CCCCGAAAAGTGCCACCTGACGTC
